Addgene plasmid #42012: pmyc-GFP-TNRC6A-(716-772)
Depositing lab: Kumiko Ui-Tei. Depositing organization: The University of Tokyo. Publication: Human TNRC6A is an Argonaute-navigator protein for microRNA-mediated gene silencing in the nucleus. Nishi K, Nishi A, Nagasawa T, Ui-Tei K. RNA. 2013 Jan;19(1):17-35. doi: 10.1261/rna.034769.112. Epub 2012 Nov 13. PubMed 23150874.
Backbone
  Vector backbone: pcDNA3.1
  Backbone size w/o insert (bp): 5338
  Total vector size (bp): 6283
  Vector type: Mammalian Expression
  Selectable markers: Neomycin (select with G418)
Growth in bacteria
  Bacterial resistance: Ampicillin, 100 μg/mL
  Growth temperature: 37°C
  Growth strain: DH5alpha
  Copy number: High Copy
Gene/Insert
  Gene/Insert name: TNRC6A (alt name: GW182)
  Species: H. sapiens (human)
  Mutation: contain aa716-772
  GenBank ID: AAK62026.1
  Entrez Gene: TNRC6A (a.k.a. CAGH26, FAME6, GW1, GW182, TNRC6)
  Promoter: CMV
  Tag / fusion protein: Myc (N terminal on insert); EGFP (N terminal on insert)
  Cloning method: Restriction Enzyme; 5′ cloning site NheI (not destroyed); 3′ cloning site XbaI (not destroyed)
  Sequencing primers: 5′ CGCAAATGGGCGGTAGGCGTG
Terms and licenses: Academic/Nonprofit Terms; Industry Terms: Not Available to Industry
How to cite: pmyc-GFP-TNRC6A-(716-772) was a gift from Kumiko Ui-Tei (Addgene plasmid # 42012 ; http://n2t.net/addgene:42012 ; RRID:Addgene_42012)
