[The description below was written by a language model from this plasmid's Addgene catalogue record and pLannotate feature annotations shown in this document.]
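Description:
pmyc-GFP-TNRC6A-(716-772) is a mammalian expression plasmid built on the pcDNA3.1 backbone, about 6.3 kb in total. It expresses a short fragment of human TNRC6A (also known as GW182) as a fluorescent fusion protein. In bacteria it is maintained through a high-copy ColE1/pUC-type origin and selected with ampicillin via the β-lactamase gene. An f1 origin is also present. For mammalian cells, a separate cassette with the SV40 early promoter, the neomycin phosphotransferase gene and an SV40 polyadenylation signal allows G418 selection of stable transfectants.

The expression unit is driven by the CMV immediate-early enhancer and promoter and terminated by the bovine growth hormone polyadenylation signal. A T7 promoter sits just upstream of the coding region. The catalogue lists two N-terminal tags, Myc followed by EGFP, fused to residues 716–772 of TNRC6A. The insert was cloned between NheI and XbaI sites, both of which are retained. The feature table annotates EGFP and an adjacent 171 nt TNRC6A segment, which matches the 57-residue fragment. The annotation software matched this segment to the mouse orthologue, but the record gives the species as human. The Myc tag is not annotated separately, although a short stretch upstream of EGFP could accommodate it.

TNRC6A is an Argonaute-binding scaffold protein in microRNA-mediated silencing, and the associated publication concerns its role in guiding Argonaute into the nucleus. A GFP fusion to a defined small region like this one fits deletion-mapping experiments that follow subcellular localisation by fluorescence, with the Myc epitope available for detection or immunoprecipitation. The record does not state what specific function is assigned to residues 716–772.
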