Features (pLannotate 1.2.2; 21 found; start..end, strand, type, name):
     28..80      -  misc_feature   bom (fragment): basis of mobility region from pBR322
    235..614     +  enhancer       CMV enhancer: human cytomegalovirus immediate early enhancer
    615..818     +  promoter       CMV promoter: human cytomegalovirus (CMV) immediate early promoter
    814..847     +  LTR            5' LTR (truncated) (fragment): truncated 5' long terminal repeat (LTR) from HIV-1
    863..881     +  promoter       T7 promoter: promoter for bacteriophage T7 RNA polymerase
    949..1665    +  CDS            EGFP: EGFP is a basic (constitutively fluorescent) green fluorescent protein published in 1996, derived from Aequorea victoria. It is reported to be a rapidly-maturing weak dimer with moderate acid sensitivity.
   1672..1842    +  CDS            Tnrc6a (fragment): TNR6A_MOUSE - Also known as Kiaa1460. Experimental evidence at protein level: Swiss-Prot protein existence level 1. Plays a role in RNA-mediated gene silencing by both micro- RNAs (miRNAs) and short interfering RNAs (siRNAs) (PubMed:22187428). Required for miRNA-dependent repression of translation and for siRNA- dependent endonucleolytic cleavage of complementary mRNAs by argonaute family proteins (PubMed:22187428). As a scaffolding protein, associates with argonaute proteins bound to partially complementary mRNAs, and can simultaneously recruit CCR4-NOT and PAN deadenylase complexes (By simil
   1883..2107    +  polyA_signal   bGH poly(A) signal: bovine growth hormone polyadenylation signal
   2111..2132    +  promoter       SV40 promoter (fragment): SV40 enhancer and early promoter
   2153..2581    +  rep_origin     f1 ori (sequence partly withheld): f1 bacteriophage origin of replication; arrow indicates direction of (+) strand synthesis
   2595..2924    +  promoter       SV40 promoter: SV40 enhancer and early promoter
   2991..3782    +  CDS            neo: KKA2_KLEPN - Also known as kan, nptII. Experimental evidence at protein level: Swiss-Prot protein existence level 1. Resistance to kanamycin, neomycin, paromomycin, ribostamycin, butirosin and gentamicin B. From Klebsiella pneumoniae.
   3806..3964    +  CDS            ble (fragment): BLE_KLEPN - Experimental evidence at protein level: Swiss-Prot protein existence level 1. Binding protein with a strong affinity to the bleomycin family of antibiotics. Binds to CL990; an antimitotic-antibiotic compound. From Klebsiella pneumoniae.
   3959..4080    +  polyA_signal   SV40 poly(A) signal: SV40 polyadenylation signal
   4153..4169    -  protein_bind   lac operator: The lac repressor binds to the lac operator to inhibit transcription in E. coli. This inhibition can be relieved by adding lactose or isopropyl-β-D-thiogalactopyranoside (IPTG). lac repressor encoded by lacI
   4177..4207    -  promoter       lac promoter: promoter for the E. coli lac operon
   4222..4243    -  protein_bind   CAP binding site: CAP binding activates transcription in the presence of cAMP. E. coli catabolite activator protein
   4256..4348    -  CDS            lacI (fragment): lac repressor; lacI; The lac repressor binds to the lac operator to inhibit transcription in E. coli. This inhibition can be relieved by adding lactose or isopropyl-β-D-thiogalactopyranoside (IPTG).
   4531..5116    -  rep_origin     ori: high-copy-number ColE1/pMB1/pBR322/pUC origin of replication
   5287..6147    -  CDS            AmpR: β-lactamase; bla; confers resistance to ampicillin, carbenicillin, and related antibiotics
   6148..6252    -  promoter       AmpR promoter: bla
>Addgene plasmid #42012 | pmyc-GFP-TNRC6A-(716-772) | depositor full sequence | sequence record 56753 | pmyc-GFP-TNRC6A-(716-772) sequence 6283 bps
GACGGATCGGGAGATCTCCCGATCCCCTATGGTGCACTCTCAGTACAATCTGCTCTGATGCCGCATAGTT
AAGCCAGTATCTGCTCCCTGCTTGTGTGTTGGAGGTCGCTGAGTAGTGCGCGAGCAAAATTTAAGCTACA
ACAAGGCAAGGCTTGACCGACAATTGCATGAAGAATCTGCTTAGGGTTAGGCGTTTTGCGCTGCTTCGCG
ATGTACGGGCCAGATATACGCGTTGACATTGATTATTGACTAGTTATTAATAGTAATCAATTACGGGGTC
ATTAGTTCATAGCCCATATATGGAGTTCCGCGTTACATAACTTACGGTAAATGGCCCGCCTGGCTGACCG
CCCAACGACCCCCGCCCATTGACGTCAATAATGACGTATGTTCCCATAGTAACGCCAATAGGGACTTTCC
ATTGACGTCAATGGGTGGAGTATTTACGGTAAACTGCCCACTTGGCAGTACATCAAGTGTATCATATGCC
AAGTACGCCCCCTATTGACGTCAATGACGGTAAATGGCCCGCCTGGCATTATGCCCAGTACATGACCTTA
TGGGACTTTCCTACTTGGCAGTACATCTACGTATTAGTCATCGCTATTACCATGGTGATGCGGTTTTGGC
AGTACATCAATGGGCGTGGATAGCGGTTTGACTCACGGGGATTTCCAAGTCTCCACCCCATTGACGTCAA
TGGGAGTTTGTTTTGGCACCAAAATCAACGGGACTTTCCAAAATGTCGTAACAACTCCGCCCCATTGACG
CAAATGGGCGGTAGGCGTGTACGGTGGGAGGTCTATATAAGCAGAGCTCTCTGGCTAACTAGAGAACCCA
CTGCTTACTGGCTTATCGAAATTAATACGACTCACTATAGGGAGACCCAAGCTGGCTAGCCCACCAATGG
AACAAAAACTCATCTCAGAAGAGGATCTGTCCGGCGGCATGGTGAGCAAGGGCGAGGAGCTGTTCACCGG
GGTGGTGCCCATCCTGGTCGAGCTGGACGGCGACGTAAACGGCCACAAGTTCAGCGTGTCCGGCGAGGGC
GAGGGCGATGCCACCTACGGCAAGCTGACCCTGAAGTTCATCTGCACCACCGGCAAGCTGCCCGTGCCCT
GGCCCACCCTCGTGACCACCCTGACCTACGGCGTGCAGTGCTTCAGCCGCTACCCCGACCACATGAAGCA
GCACGACTTCTTCAAGTCCGCCATGCCCGAAGGCTACGTCCAGGAGCGCACCATCTTCTTCAAGGACGAC
GGCAACTACAAGACCCGCGCCGAGGTGAAGTTCGAGGGCGACACCCTGGTGAACCGCATCGAGCTGAAGG
GCATCGACTTCAAGGAGGACGGCAACATCCTGGGGCACAAGCTGGAGTACAACTACAACAGCCACAACGT
CTATATCATGGCCGACAAGCAGAAGAACGGCATCAAGGTGAACTTCAAGATCCGCCACAACATCGAGGAC
GGCAGCGTGCAGCTCGCCGACCACTACCAGCAGAACACCCCCATCGGCGACGGCCCCGTGCTGCTGCCCG
ACAACCACTACCTGAGCACCCAGTCCGCCCTGAGCAAAGACCCCAACGAGAAGCGCGATCACATGGTCCT
GCTGGAGTTCGTGACCGCCGCCGGGATCACTCTCGGCATGGACGAGCTGTACAAGAAGCTTGGCTGGCTG
GGGGGACCTATACCAGCCCCAGCAAAAGAAGAAGAACCCACAGGCTGGGAGGAACCATCCCCAGAATCTA
TACGTCGCAAAATGGAGATTGATGATGGAACTTCAGCTTGGGGAGATCCAAGCAAATACAACTACAAAAA
TGTGAACATGTGGAACAAAAACTGATCTAGAGGGCCCGTTTAAACCCGCTGATCAGCCTCGACTGTGCCT
TCTAGTTGCCAGCCATCTGTTGTTTGCCCCTCCCCCGTGCCTTCCTTGACCCTGGAAGGTGCCACTCCCA
CTGTCCTTTCCTAATAAAATGAGGAAATTGCATCGCATTGTCTGAGTAGGTGTCATTCTATTCTGGGGGG
TGGGGTGGGGCAGGACAGCAAGGGGGAGGATTGGGAAGACAATAGCAGGCATGCTGGGGATGCGGTGGGC
TCTATGGCTTCTGAGGCGGAAAGAACCAGCTGGGGCTCTAGGGGGTATCCCC
[124 nt withheld, positions 2153-2276]
C
[91 nt withheld, positions 2278-2368]
A
[49 nt withheld, positions 2370-2418]
CCTTTGACGTTGGAGTCCACGTTCTTT
[37 nt withheld, positions 2446-2482]
ACCCTATCTCGGTCTATTCTTTTGATTTATAAGGGATTTTGCCGATTTCGGCCTATTGGTTAAAAAATGA
GCTGATTTAACAAAAATTTAACGCGAATTAATTCTGTGGAATGTGTGTCAGTTAGGGTGTGGAAAGTCCC
CAGGCTCCCCAGCAGGCAGAAGTATGCAAAGCATGCATCTCAATTAGTCAGCAACCAGGTGTGGAAAGTC
CCCAGGCTCCCCAGCAGGCAGAAGTATGCAAAGCATGCATCTCAATTAGTCAGCAACCATAGTCCCGCCC
CTAACTCCGCCCATCCCGCCCCTAACTCCGCCCAGTTCCGCCCATTCTCCGCCCCATGGCTGACTAATTT
TTTTTATTTATGCAGAGGCCGAGGCCGCCTCTGCCTCTGAGCTATTCCAGAAGTAGTGAGGAGGCTTTTT
TGGAGGCCTAGGCTTTTGCAAAAAGCTCCCGGGAGCTTGTATATCCATTTTCGGATCTGATCAAGAGACA
GGATGAGGATCGTTTCGCATGATTGAACAAGATGGATTGCACGCAGGTTCTCCGGCCGCTTGGGTGGAGA
GGCTATTCGGCTATGACTGGGCACAACAGACAATCGGCTGCTCTGATGCCGCCGTGTTCCGGCTGTCAGC
GCAGGGGCGCCCGGTTCTTTTTGTCAAGACCGACCTGTCCGGTGCCCTGAATGAACTGCAGGACGAGGCA
GCGCGGCTATCGTGGCTGGCCACGACGGGCGTTCCTTGCGCAGCTGTGCTCGACGTTGTCACTGAAGCGG
GAAGGGACTGGCTGCTATTGGGCGAAGTGCCGGGGCAGGATCTCCTGTCATCTCACCTTGCTCCTGCCGA
GAAAGTATCCATCATGGCTGATGCAATGCGGCGGCTGCATACGCTTGATCCGGCTACCTGCCCATTCGAC
CACCAAGCGAAACATCGCATCGAGCGAGCACGTACTCGGATGGAAGCCGGTCTTGTCGATCAGGATGATC
TGGACGAAGAGCATCAGGGGCTCGCGCCAGCCGAACTGTTCGCCAGGCTCAAGGCGCGCATGCCCGACGG
CGAGGATCTCGTCGTGACCCATGGCGATGCCTGCTTGCCGAATATCATGGTGGAAAATGGCCGCTTTTCT
GGATTCATCGACTGTGGCCGGCTGGGTGTGGCGGACCGCTATCAGGACATAGCGTTGGCTACCCGTGATA
TTGCTGAAGAGCTTGGCGGCGAATGGGCTGACCGCTTCCTCGTGCTTTACGGTATCGCCGCTCCCGATTC
GCAGCGCATCGCCTTCTATCGCCTTCTTGACGAGTTCTTCTGAGCGGGACTCTGGGGTTCGAAATGACCG
ACCAAGCGACGCCCAACCTGCCATCACGAGATTTCGATTCCACCGCCGCCTTCTATGAAAGGTTGGGCTT
CGGAATCGTTTTCCGGGACGCCGGCTGGATGATCCTCCAGCGCGGGGATCTCATGCTGGAGTTCTTCGCC
CACCCCAACTTGTTTATTGCAGCTTATAATGGTTACAAATAAAGCAATAGCATCACAAATTTCACAAATA
AAGCATTTTTTTCACTGCATTCTAGTTGTGGTTTGTCCAAACTCATCAATGTATCTTATCATGTCTGTAT
ACCGTCGACCTCTAGCTAGAGCTTGGCGTAATCATGGTCATAGCTGTTTCCTGTGTGAAATTGTTATCCG
CTCACAATTCCACACAACATACGAGCCGGAAGCATAAAGTGTAAAGCCTGGGGTGCCTAATGAGTGAGCT
AACTCACATTAATTGCGTTGCGCTCACTGCCCGCTTTCCAGTCGGGAAACCTGTCGTGCCAGCTGCATTA
ATGAATCGGCCAACGCGCGGGGAGAGGCGGTTTGCGTATTGGGCGCTCTTCCGCTTCCTCGCTCACTGAC
TCGCTGCGCTCGGTCGTTCGGCTGCGGCGAGCGGTATCAGCTCACTCAAAGGCGGTAATACGGTTATCCA
CAGAATCAGGGGATAACGCAGGAAAGAACATGTGAGCAAAAGGCCAGCAAAAGGCCAGGAACCGTAAAAA
GGCCGCGTTGCTGGCGTTTTTCCATAGGCTCCGCCCCCCTGACGAGCATCACAAAAATCGACGCTCAAGT
CAGAGGTGGCGAAACCCGACAGGACTATAAAGATACCAGGCGTTTCCCCCTGGAAGCTCCCTCGTGCGCT
CTCCTGTTCCGACCCTGCCGCTTACCGGATACCTGTCCGCCTTTCTCCCTTCGGGAAGCGTGGCGCTTTC
TCATAGCTCACGCTGTAGGTATCTCAGTTCGGTGTAGGTCGTTCGCTCCAAGCTGGGCTGTGTGCACGAA
CCCCCCGTTCAGCCCGACCGCTGCGCCTTATCCGGTAACTATCGTCTTGAGTCCAACCCGGTAAGACACG
ACTTATCGCCACTGGCAGCAGCCACTGGTAACAGGATTAGCAGAGCGAGGTATGTAGGCGGTGCTACAGA
GTTCTTGAAGTGGTGGCCTAACTACGGCTACACTAGAAGAACAGTATTTGGTATCTGCGCTCTGCTGAAG
CCAGTTACCTTCGGAAAAAGAGTTGGTAGCTCTTGATCCGGCAAACAAACCACCGCTGGTAGCGGTTTTT
TTGTTTGCAAGCAGCAGATTACGCGCAGAAAAAAAGGATCTCAAGAAGATCCTTTGATCTTTTCTACGGG
GTCTGACGCTCAGTGGAACGAAAACTCACGTTAAGGGATTTTGGTCATGAGATTATCAAAAAGGATCTTC
ACCTAGATCCTTTTAAATTAAAAATGAAGTTTTAAATCAATCTAAAGTATATATGAGTAAACTTGGTCTG
ACAGTTACCAATGCTTAATCAGTGAGGCACCTATCTCAGCGATCTGTCTATTTCGTTCATCCATAGTTGC
CTGACTCCCCGTCGTGTAGATAACTACGATACGGGAGGGCTTACCATCTGGCCCCAGTGCTGCAATGATA
CCGCGAGACCCACGCTCACCGGCTCCAGATTTATCAGCAATAAACCAGCCAGCCGGAAGGGCCGAGCGCA
GAAGTGGTCCTGCAACTTTATCCGCCTCCATCCAGTCTATTAATTGTTGCCGGGAAGCTAGAGTAAGTAG
TTCGCCAGTTAATAGTTTGCGCAACGTTGTTGCCATTGCTACAGGCATCGTGGTGTCACGCTCGTCGTTT
GGTATGGCTTCATTCAGCTCCGGTTCCCAACGATCAAGGCGAGTTACATGATCCCCCATGTTGTGCAAAA
AAGCGGTTAGCTCCTTCGGTCCTCCGATCGTTGTCAGAAGTAAGTTGGCCGCAGTGTTATCACTCATGGT
TATGGCAGCACTGCATAATTCTCTTACTGTCATGCCATCCGTAAGATGCTTTTCTGTGACTGGTGAGTAC
TCAACCAAGTCATTCTGAGAATAGTGTATGCGGCGACCGAGTTGCTCTTGCCCGGCGTCAATACGGGATA
ATACCGCGCCACATAGCAGAACTTTAAAAGTGCTCATCATTGGAAAACGTTCTTCGGGGCGAAAACTCTC
AAGGATCTTACCGCTGTTGAGATCCAGTTCGATGTAACCCACTCGTGCACCCAACTGATCTTCAGCATCT
TTTACTTTCACCAGCGTTTCTGGGTGAGCAAAAACAGGAAGGCAAAATGCCGCAAAAAAGGGAATAAGGG
CGACACGGAAATGTTGAATACTCATACTCTTCCTTTTTCAATATTATTGAAGCATTTATCAGGGTTATTG
TCTCATGAGCGGATACATATTTGAATGTATTTAGAAAAATAAACAAATAGGGGTTCCGCGCACATTTCCC
CGAAAAGTGCCACCTGACGTC
