>Addgene plasmid #42012 | pmyc-GFP-TNRC6A-(716-772) | addgene partial sequence | sequence record 59573 | EGFP_C
GGACGAGCTGTACAAGTCCGGCGGCAAGCTTGGCTGGCTGGGGGGACCTATACCAGCCCCAGCAAAAGAA
GAAGAACCCACAGGCTGGGAGGAACCATCCCCAGAATCTATACGTCGCAAAATGGAGATTGATGATGGAA
CTTCAGCTTGGGGAGATCCAAGCAAATACAACTACAAAAATGTGAACATGTGGAACAAAAACTGATCTAG
AGGGCCCGTTTAAACCCGCTGATCAGCCTCGACTGTGCCTTCTAGTTGCCAGCCATCTGTTGTTTGCCCC
TCCCCCGTGCCTTCCTTGACCCTGGAAGGTGCCACTCCCACTGTCCTTTCCTAATAAAATGAGGAAATTG
CATCGCATTGTCTGAGTAGGTGTCATTCTATTCTGGGGGGTGGGGTGGGGCAGGACAGCAAGGGGGAGGA
TTGGGAAGACAATAGCAGGCATGCTGGGGATGCGGTGGGCTCTATGGCTTCTGAGGCGGAAAGAACCAGC
TGGGGCTCTAGGGGGTATCCCC
[124 nt withheld, positions 513-636]
C
[91 nt withheld, positions 638-728]
A
[49 nt withheld, positions 730-778]
CCTTTGACGTTGGAGTCCACGTTCTTT
[37 nt withheld, positions 806-842]
ACCCTATCTCGGTCTATTCTTTTGATTTATAAGGGATTTTGCCGATTTCGGCCTATTGGTTAAAAAATGA
GCTGATTTAACAAA
