>Addgene plasmid #42012 | pmyc-GFP-TNRC6A-(716-772) | addgene partial sequence | sequence record 59901 | CMV-F 5'-CGCAAATGGGCGGTAGGCGTG-3'
AGCAGAGCTCTCTGGCTAACTAGAGAACCCACTGCTTACTGGCTTATCGAAATTAATACGACTCACTATA
GGGAGACCCAAGCTGGCTAGCCCACCATGGAACAAAAACTCATCTCAGAAGAGGATCTGTCCGGCGGCAT
GGTGAGCAAGGGCGAGGAGCTGTTCACCGGGGTGGTGCCCATCCTGGTCGAGCTGGACGGCGACGTAAAC
GGCCACAAGTTCAGCGTGTCCGGCGAGGGCGAGGGCGATGCCACCTACGGCAAGCTGACCCTGAAGTTCA
TCTGCACCACCGGCAAGCTGCCCGTGCCCTGGCCCACCCTCGTGACCACCCTGACCTACGGCGTGCAGTG
CTTCAGCCGCTACCCCGACCACATGAAGCAGCACGACTTCTTCAAGTCCGCCATGCCCGAAGGCTACGTC
CAGGAGCGCACCATCTTCTTCAAGGACGACGGCAACTACAAGACCCGCGCCGAGGTGAAGTTCGAGGGCG
ACACCCTGGTGAACCGCATCGAGCTGAAGGGCATCGACTTCAAGGAGGACGGCAACATCCTGGGGCACAA
GCTGGAGTACAACTACAACAGCCACAACGTCTATATCATGGCCGACAAGCAGAAGAACGGCATCAAGGTG
AACTTCAAGATCCGCCACAACATCGAGGACGGCAGCGTGCAGCTCGCCGACCACTACCAGCAGAACACCC
CCATCGGCGACGGCCCCGTGCTGCTGCCCGACAACCACTACCTGAGCACCCAGTCCGCCCTGAGCAAAGA
CCCCAACGAGAAGCGCGATCACATGGTCCTGCTGGAGTTCGTGACCGCCGCCGGGATCACTCTCGGCATG
GACGAGCTGTACAAGTCCGGCGGCAAGCTTGGCTGGCTGGGGGGACCTATACCAGCCCCAGCAAAAGA
